>Addgene plasmid #192278 | pCRISPR-RFP entry | addgene full sequence | sequence record 387957 | Addgene NGS Result
ACGAGTGGGTTACATCGAACTGGATCTCAACAGCGGTAAGATCCTTGAGAGTTTTCGCCCCGAAGAACGT
TTTCCAATGATGAGCACTTTTAAAGTTCTGCTATGTGGCGCGGTATTATCCCGTGTTGACGCCGGGCAAG
AGCAACTCGGTCGCCGCATACACTATTCTCAGAATGACTTGGTTGAGTACTCACCAGTCACAGAAAAGCA
TCTTACGGATGGCATGACAGTAAGAGAATTATGCAGTGCTGCCATAACCATGAGTGATAACACTGCGGCC
AACTTACTTCTGACAACGATCGGAGGACCGAAGGAGCTAACCGCTTTTTTGCACAACATGGGGGATCATG
TAACTCGCCTTGATCGTTGGGAACCGGAGCTGAATGAAGCCATACCAAACGACGAGCGTGACACCACGAT
GCCTGCAGCAATGGCAACAACGTTGCGCAAACTATTAACTGGCGAACTACTTACTCTAGCTTCCCGGCAA
CAATTAATAGACTGGATGGAGGCGGATAAAGTTGCAGGACCACTTCTGCGCTCGGCCCTTCCGGCTGGCT
GGTTTATTGCTGATAAATCTGGAGCCGGTGAGCGTGGGTCTCGCGGTATCATTGCAGCACTGGGGCCAGA
TGGTAAGCCCTCCCGTATCGTAGTTATCTACACGACGGGGAGTCAGGCAACTATGGATGAACGAAATAGA
CAGATCGCTGAGATAGGTGCCTCACTGATTAAGCATTGGTAACTGTCAGACCAAGTTTACTCATATATAC
TTTAGATTGATT
[125 nt withheld, positions 783-907]
C
[141 nt withheld, positions 909-1049]
CCTTTGACGTTGGAGTCCACGTTCTTT
[37 nt withheld, positions 1077-1113]
ACCCTATCTCGGGCTATTCTTTTGATTTATAAGGGATTTTGCCGATTTCGGCCTATTGGTTAAAAAATGA
GCTGATTTAACAAAAATTTAACGCGAATTTTAACAAAATATTAACGTTTACAATTTAAAAGGATCTAGGT
GAAGATCCTTTTTGATAATCTCATGACCAAAATCCCTTAACGTGAGTTTTCGTTCCACTGAGCGTCAGAC
CCCGTAGAAAAGATCAAAGGATCTTCTTGAGATCCTTTTTTTCTGCGCGTAATCTGCTGCTTGCAAACAA
AAAAACCACCGCTACCAGCGGTGGTTTGTTTGCCGGATCAAGAGCTACCAACTCTTTTTCCGAAGGTAAC
TGGCTTCAGCAGAGCGCAGATACCAAATACTGTCCTTCTAGTGTAGCCGTAGTTAGGCCACCACTTCAAG
AACTCTGTAGCACCGCCTACATACCTCGCTCTGCTAATCCTGTTACCAGTGGCTGCTGCCAGTGGCGATA
AGTCGTGTCTTACCGGGTTGGACTCAAGACGATAGTTACCGGATAAGGCGCAGCGGTCGGGCTGAACGGG
GGGTTCGTGCACACAGCCCAGCTTGGAGCGAACGACCTACACCGAACTGAGATACCTACAGCGTGAGCTA
TGAGAAAGCGCCACGCTTCCCGAAGGGAGAAAGGCGGACAGGTATCCGGTAAGCGGCAGGGTCGGAACAG
GAGAGCGCACGAGGGAGCTTCCAGGGGGAAACGCCTGGTATCTTTATAGTCCTGTCGGGTTTCGCCACCT
CTGACTTGAGCGTCGATTTTTGTGATGCTCGTCAGGGGGGCGGAGCCTATGGAAAAACGCCAGCAACGCG
GCCTTTTTACGGTTCCTGGCCTTTTGCTGGCCTTTTGCTCACATGTTCTTTCCTGCGTTATCCCCTGATT
CTGTGGATAACCGTATTACCGCCTTTGAGTGAGCTGATACCGCTCGCCGCAGCCGAACGACCGAGCGCAG
CGAGTCAGTGAGCGAGGAAGCGGAAGAGCGCCTGATGCGGTATTTTCTCCTTACGCATCTGTGCGGTATT
TCACACCGCATATGGTGCACTCTCAGTACAATCTGCTCTGATGCCGCATAGTTAAGCCAGTATACACTCC
GCTATCGCTACGTGACTGGGTCATGGCTGCGCCCCGACACCCGCCAACACCCGCTGACGCGCCCTGACGG
GCTTGTCTGCTCCCGGCATCCGCTTACAGACAAGCTGTGACCGTCTCCGGGAGCTGCATGTGTCAGAGGT
TTTCACCGTCATCACCGAAACGCGCGAGGCAGAAGGAGATGGCGCCCAACAGTCCCCCGGCCACGGGGCC
TGCCACCATACCCACGCCGAAACAAGCGCTCATGAGCCCGAAGTGGCGAGCCCGATCTTCCCCATCGGTG
ATGTCGGCGATATAGGCGCCAGCAACCGCACCTGTGGCGCCGGTGATGCCGGCCACGATGCGTCCGGCGT
AGAGGATCTGCTCATGTTTGACAGCTTATCATCGATGCATTTGACAGCTAGCTCAGTCCTAGGTATAATG
CTAGCGCTAGCGAATTCGAGCTCGGTACCGTGTCATAGCCCAGCTTGGCGGGCGAAGGCCAAGACATGTC
TTCCCCATACGATATAAGTTGTAATTCGGTACCCCGCTTCGGCGGGGTTTTTTCAAGTTCAAATATGTAT
CCGCTCATGAGACAATGTGTGGGGAGACCACAACGGTTTCCCTCTAGAAATAATTTTGTTTAACTATAAG
AAGGAGATATACATATGGCTTCCTCCGAAGATGTTATCAAAGAGTTCATGCGTTTCAAAGTTCGTATGGA
AGGTTCCGTTAACGGTCACGAGTTCGAAATCGAAGGTGAAGGTGAAGGTCGTCCGTACGAAGGTACACAG
ACCGCTAAACTGAAAGTTACCAAAGGTGGCCCGCTGCCGTTCGCTTGGGACATCCTGTCCCCGCAGTTCC
AGTACGGTTCCAAAGCTTACGTTAAACACCCGGCTGACATCCCGGACTACCTGAAACTGTCCTTCCCGGA
AGGTTTCAAATGGGAACGTGTTATGAACTTCGAAGATGGTGGTGTTGTTACCGTTACCCAGGACTCCTCC
CTGCAAGACGGTGAGTTCATCTACAAAGTTAAACTGCGTGGTACCAACTTCCCGTCCGACGGTCCGGTTA
TGCAGAAAAAAACCATGGGTTGGGAAGCTTCCACCGAACGTATGTACCCGGAAGATGGTGCTCTGAAAGG
TGAAATCAAAATGCGTCTGAAACTGAAAGACGGTGGTCACTACGACGCTGAAGTTAAAACCACCTACATG
GCTAAAAAACCGGTTCAGCTGCCGGGTGCTTACAAAACCGACATCAAACTGGACATCACCTCCCACAACG
AAGATTACACCATCGTTGAACAGTACGAACGTGCTGAAGGTCGTCACTCCACCGGTGCTTAAACTAGTAT
AATGATGTGTTATCATTGATGCGAGGCGCCTATACCTCCCCGCTTCGGCGGGGTTTTTTTGCAAGTGGCA
CTTTTCGGGTCGAAGACATGTGTCATAGCCCAGCTTGGCGGGCGAAGGCCAAGACGTTTTGGCGGATGAG
AGAAGATTTTCAGCCTGATACAGATTAAATCAGAACGCAGAAGCGGTCTGATAAAACAGAATTTGCCTGG
CGGCAGTAGCGCGGTGGTCCCACCTGACCCCATGCCGAACTCAGAAGTGAAACGCCGTAGCGCCGATGGT
AGTGTGGGGTCTCCCCATGCGAGAGTAGGGAACTGCCAGGCATCAAATAAAACGAAAGGCTCAGTCGAAA
GACTGGGCCTTTCGTTTTATCTGTTGTTTGTCGGTGAACGCTCTCCTGAGTAGGACAAATCCGCCGGGAG
CGGATTTGAACGTTGCGAAGCAACGGCCCGGAGGGTGGCGGGCAGGACGCCCGCCATAAACTGCCAGGCA
TCAAATTAAGCAGAAGGCCATCCTGACGGATGGCCTTTTTGCGTTTCTACAAACTCTTTTGTTTATTTTT
CTAAATACATTCAAATATGTATCCGCTCATGAGACAATAACCCTGATAAATGCTTCAATAATATTGAAAA
AGGAAGAGTATGAGTATTCAACATTTCCGTGTCGCCCTTATTCCCTTTTTTGCGGCATTTTGCCTTCCTG
TTTTTGCTCACCCAGAAACGCTGGTGAAAGTAAAAGATGCTGAAGATCAGTTGGGTGC
Features (pLannotate 1.2.2; 15 found; start..end, strand, type, name):
    784..1164    +  rep_origin     M13 ori (sequence partly withheld): M13 bacteriophage origin of replication; arrow indicates direction of (+) strand synthesis
   1350..1938    +  rep_origin     ori: high-copy-number ColE1/pMB1/pBR322/pUC origin of replication
   2124..2264    -  misc_feature   bom: basis of mobility region from pBR322
   2366..2405    -  CDS            rop (fragment): Rop protein, which maintains plasmids at low copy number; rop
   2406..2591    -  CDS            TcR (fragment): tetracycline efflux protein; tet; confers resistance to tetracycline
   2601..2619    +  promoter       tet promoter (fragment): E. coli promoter for tetracycline efflux protein gene
   2624..2658    +  promoter       J23119 promoter: bacterial promoter (Registry of Standard Biological Parts BBa J23119)
   2665..2682    +  misc_feature   MCS (fragment): pUC18/19 multiple cloning site
   2781..2809    +  promoter       AmpR promoter (fragment): bla
   2878..3552    +  CDS            mRFP1: mRFP1 is a basic (constitutively fluorescent) red fluorescent protein published in 2002, derived from Discosoma sp.. It is reported to be a somewhat slowly-maturing monomer with low acid sensitivity.
   3768..3883    +  ncRNA          5S rRNA: Accession: RF00001 - 5S ribosomal RNA
   3887..3973    +  terminator     rrnB T1 terminator: Escherichia coli rrnB; transcription terminator T1 from the E. coli rrnB gene
   4065..4092    +  terminator     rrnB T2 terminator: transcription terminator T2 from the E. coli rrnB gene
   4111..4202    +  promoter       AmpR promoter: bla
   4203..742     +  CDS            AmpR (across the origin): β-lactamase; bla; confers resistance to ampicillin, carbenicillin, and related antibiotics
