[The description below was written by a language model from this plasmid's Addgene catalogue record and pLannotate feature annotations shown in this document.]
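Description:
pCRISPR-RFP entry is a bacterial CRISPR array cloning vector built on the pBAD18 backbone, designed as an entry plasmid for inserting spacers that guide the miniature type V-M effector MmCas12m. It is propagated in E. coli under ampicillin selection, with the β-lactamase gene and its promoter annotated across the sequence origin. The feature table shows a ColE1/pMB1-family origin together with the pBR322 bom region and only a short fragment of rop. The catalogue lists the plasmid as low copy. An M13 phage origin is also present, along with leftover fragments of the tetracycline resistance gene and its promoter, which are backbone remnants rather than functional markers.

The payload is a synthetic insert of about 1 kb in which an mRFP1 coding sequence is flanked by MmCas12m CRISPR repeats, placed downstream of the strong constitutive J23119 promoter and followed by the rrnB T1 and T2 terminators. The repeats themselves are not picked up by the automated annotation. A fragment annotated as an AmpR promoter lies just upstream of mRFP1 and may drive the reporter, though the record does not say so. Digestion with the type IIS enzyme BbsI excises the RFP cassette, so that a chosen spacer can be ligated between the repeats, giving a minimal repeat-spacer-repeat array transcribed from J23119. Dropout reporters of this kind generally allow colour screening, since colonies that keep the parental plasmid stay red while recombinants lose the fluorescence. The plasmid carries no Cas12m gene, so the effector would have to be supplied separately. The associated work describes Cas12m as binding DNA to block transcription.
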