Addgene plasmid #192278: pCRISPR-RFP entry
Purpose: Entry vector for cloning MmCas12m spacers. RFP flanked by MmCas12m CRISPR repeats can be digested out with BbsI.
Depositing lab: John van der Oost. Depositing organization: Wageningen University, Department Agrotechnology & Food Sciences. Publication: The miniature CRISPR-Cas12m effector binds DNA to block transcription. Wu WY, Mohanraju P, Liao C, Adiego-Perez B, Creutzburg SCA, Makarova KS, Keessen K, Lindeboom TA, Khan TS, Prinsen S, Joosten R, Yan WX, Migur A, Laffeber C, Scott DA, Lebbink JHG, Koonin EV, Beisel CL, van der Oost J. Mol Cell. 2022 Dec 1;82(23):4487-4502.e7. doi: 10.1016/j.molcel.2022.11.003. Epub 2022 Nov 24. PubMed 36427491.
Backbone
  Vector backbone: pBAD18
  Vector type: Bacterial Expression, CRISPR
Growth in bacteria
  Bacterial resistance: Ampicillin, 100 μg/mL
  Growth temperature: 37°C
  Growth strain: DH5alpha
  Copy number: Low Copy
Gene/Insert
  Gene/Insert name: RFP flanked by type V-M CRISPR repeat sequences
  Species: Synthetic
  Insert size (bp): 1058
  Promoter: PJ23119
  Cloning method: Gibson Cloning
  Sequencing primers: 5′ ggtgatgtcggcgatatagg
Terms and licenses: Academic/Nonprofit Terms; Industry Terms: Not Available to Industry
Depositor comments: Digestion with BbsI removes RFP and can be replaced with desired spacer sequence.
How to cite: pCRISPR-RFP entry was a gift from John van der Oost (Addgene plasmid # 192278 ; http://n2t.net/addgene:192278 ; RRID:Addgene_192278)
